Addgene plasmid #105495: pAP118
Purpose: pRPF185 derived plasmid encoding an anhydrotetracyclin inducible HupA-SmBiT and HupA-LgBiT fusions
Depositing lab: Wiep Klaas Smits. Depositing organization: Leiden University Medical Center. Publication: The Bacterial Chromatin Protein HupA Can Remodel DNA and Associates with the Nucleoid in Clostridium difficile. Oliveira Paiva AM, Friggen AH, Qin L, Douwes R, Dame RT, Smits WK. J Mol Biol. 2019 Jan 8. pii: S0022-2836(18)31160-4. doi: 10.1016/j.jmb.2019.01.001. PubMed 30633871.
Backbone
  Vector backbone: pRPF185
  Backbone manufacturer: R.P. Fagan, University of Sheffield
  Total vector size (bp): 8403
  Vector type: ATc-dependent expression in C. difficile
Growth in bacteria
  Bacterial resistance: Chloramphenicol, 25 μg/mL
  Growth temperature: 37°C
  Growth strain: DH5alpha
  Copy number: Unknown
Gene/Insert
  Gene/Insert name: HupA-SmBiT/HupA-LgBiT
  Species: C. difficile / synthetic
  Insert size (bp): 1227
  Promoter: Ptet
  Cloning method: Restriction Enzyme; 5′ cloning site SacI (not destroyed); 3′ cloning site BamHI (not destroyed)
  Sequencing primers: 5′ CTGGACTTCATGAAAAACTAAAAAAAATATTG; 3′ CACCGACGAGCAAGGCAAGACCG
Terms and licenses: Academic/Nonprofit Terms; Industry Terms: Not Available to Industry
Depositor comments: Please visit https://www.biorxiv.org/content/early/2018/09/27/426809 for bioRxiv preprint.
How to cite: pAP118 was a gift from Wiep Klaas Smits (Addgene plasmid # 105495 ; http://n2t.net/addgene:105495 ; RRID:Addgene_105495)
