[The description below was written by a language model from this plasmid's Addgene catalogue record and pLannotate feature annotations shown in this document.]
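Description:
pAP118 is an 8.4 kb E. coli–Clostridium difficile shuttle expression plasmid derived from pRPF185, designed for anhydrotetracycline (ATc)-inducible expression in C. difficile. It replicates in E. coli through a high-copy ColE1/pUC-type origin and is selected with chloramphenicol via the clostridial catP gene. An incP origin of transfer with traJ and a traI fragment lets the plasmid be mobilised by conjugation from an E. coli donor into the clostridial host. The first ~3.3 kb of the sequence carries no annotated features. A replicon for maintenance in C. difficile would be expected in a vector of this type, but the feature table does not identify one.

The regulatory module is a Tn10-derived tetR gene transcribed divergently from the Ptet promoter, which contains a tet operator. TetR represses the promoter until ATc relieves binding. Downstream, between the SacI and BamHI cloning sites, lies a 1.2 kb insert with two tandem copies of hupA, encoding the C. difficile histone-like nucleoid-associated DNA-binding protein (the annotation tool matched both to the Clostridium pasteurianum homologue). According to the catalogue entry, one copy is fused to SmBiT, a peptide too short to have been annotated. The other copy is followed by LgBiT, annotated as a fragment of the Oplophorus luciferase catalytic subunit.

SmBiT and LgBiT are the complementary halves of a split NanoLuc-type luciferase, which regains light-producing activity only when brought close together. Co-expressing both fusions from a single inducible promoter therefore gives a luminescence readout of HupA self-association. The plasmid is suited to probing HupA oligomerisation in living C. difficile cells, in keeping with the associated study of HupA as a chromatin protein.
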