Features (pLannotate 1.2.2; 10 found; start..end, strand, type, name):
   3333..3956    -  CDS            TetR: tetracycline repressor TetR; tetR from transposon Tn10; TetR binds to the tetracycline operator tetO to inhibit transcription. This inhibition can be relieved by adding tetracycline or doxycycline.
   4066..4084    +  protein_bind   tet operator: bacterial operator O1 for the tetR and tetA genes tetracycline repressor TetR
   4154..4423    +  CDS            hup: DBH_CLOPA - Experimental evidence at protein level: Swiss-Prot protein existence level 1. Histone-like DNA-binding protein which is capable of wrapping DNA to stabilize it, and thus to prevent its denaturation under extreme environmental conditions. From Clostridium pasteurianum.
   4550..4819    +  CDS            hup: DBH_CLOPA - Experimental evidence at protein level: Swiss-Prot protein existence level 1. Histone-like DNA-binding protein which is capable of wrapping DNA to stabilize it, and thus to prevent its denaturation under extreme environmental conditions. From Clostridium pasteurianum.
   4880..5347    +  CDS            LUCI_OPLGR (fragment): Experimental evidence at protein level: Swiss-Prot protein existence level 1. Catalytic subunit of oplophorus-luciferin 2-monooxygenase. Oxidoreductase that converts coelenterazine (the oplophorus luciferin) to coelenteramide under emission of blue light with a maximum at 454 nm. Is also active with bisdeoxycoelenterazine. From Oplophorus gracilirostris (Luminous shrimp).
   5564..5659    -  CDS            traI (fragment): TRAI6_ECOLX - Experimental evidence at protein level: Swiss-Prot protein existence level 1. The initiation process of transfer DNA synthesis requires the interaction of at least three plasmid-specific components (TraH, I, and J) at the transfer origin resulting in the assembly of a specialised nucleoprotein complex - the relaxosome. Site- and strand-specific cleavage at the transfer origin is dependent on TraI and TraJ. From Escherichia coli.
   5697..6068    -  CDS            traJ: oriT-recognizing protein; traJ
   6101..6210    -  oriT           oriT: incP origin of transfer
   6589..7209    -  CDS            catP: CAT2_CLOPF - Protein inferred from homology: Swiss-Prot protein existence level 3. This enzyme is an effector of chloramphenicol resistance in bacteria. From Clostridium perfringens.
   7572..8160    -  rep_origin     ori: high-copy-number ColE1/pMB1/pBR322/pUC origin of replication
>Addgene plasmid #105495 | pAP118 | addgene full sequence | sequence record 209872 | Addgene NGS Result
GTGCACCAATTTTTTACTTTTCTATTTTAGAATCTAGCATTTCCAATGCTTACTAATACTATTTTTGATT
TTTAACTTGTTTTAAAAAAGCACCTACTAATTAGGATTCTAGCTCTATATTCTAGTTATACATTCTCTAT
ATTCTAGCTCTATATTCTAGTTATACATTCTCTATATTCTAGCTCTATATTCTAGTTATACATTCTCTAT
ATTCTAGCTCTATATTCTAGTTATACATTCTCTATATTCTAGCTCTATATTCTAGTTATACATTCTCTAT
ATTCTAGCTCTATATTCTAGTTATACATTCTCTATATTCTAGCTCTATATTCTAGTTATACATTCTCTAA
AAAACATATATATATATACTACATATATATGTACAATTATTTTACCAAAAGAAATTTTTAAAACGGCTTA
ATTTCAATACTTTGATGCCATTTTTTTTTTGCAATTCTCGTACAATTATTTTACCAAAAGAAATTTTTAT
TAATTAGTTTTTTTGCATAAAAATAGGACTAGAAAATCAATTCTAATCCTATCAAAAATCTACTTGTTTA
ATCTATATGTATAGTACATAAATCCTCTATCATTTATTTTAGTTTCCCATACATCTAAAATTTTAGTATC
TAATAAAGATTCTATCATATTTGAAATTCTTTGCTGTGTTACTCCTAAATCTTTTGCTAATTCCTCTTGA
TTAATTCTTAATATATTTCCTTTTATTTTATCATCTTTGACCAATAAATCTTGCTTATATCTCATATGAG
TATATAATCTTAATTCTTCAGTTGAAATTATTCCCCAAATTACTGCCATGGTAACAAAGTAACTAATAGT
ATATTGTTTATCTATATTACATCTAACTTCTTTTACATTGTATGTATCTTTTATTCCTAGCTTTGTAACA
CCTTTTGTTTTTGTAATATAATCATTATGTTGAAGTTCTTTTAATGTTTCTCTTAATGTCTTTTCACTCA
TAACAATGTTTTTAACTTTCTTCTTACGTTTATAGGTTATCAGCTCCATTATATCGTCTATGTTTAATTC
TCTATCTTTATTGTTAAGTAACACATTATAGATAAACAATTGATTACCAGTCATTATTTTAACCCCTTTC
CTATTCTTATATTTCAAATCCTTTGAGTGCTTATGTGGCATATTGAACAAAGTATCTTCATCACTATATA
TAAAATCTGATTCTATTTTATTCCAACAATCACTATTAAACTCACAACCTGTACAACCAAAATTAACCGT
TTTAAGCTTCTCATACATATACTTGACTTGATATTCTAGCTCACTATTTGAAAGACTATTTTGTGATATA
TAGTTCCATTCTCTAGCAACGGATATTACTTGACTTAAACTTTTATTCCTCAATCTTAAAGTCACAACTA
TTTTTTGCAAATCTAGGTTTTTATGTCCATCTTTACTACCATTTTTTAAAATATCTACTATACAATTTGG
TAGCTTACTATCTAATATATATTTTGTATTAGTATTACCTACTGTTTTTACATCTTTGCAATATTTTTTA
GCTAACTTTTCTATGTCATATCTATATATATTTTTGTCTTGGTGTATTATTTTTACTTGTTTAGTAGTAT
TTTTAATATTATATGTATAAGGTACTCTTAATACTTGAGTAGATAAATTTGCTTGTTTATCTGCACCCAA
TTTATTTATTAATGTATTTGTAACTTCTGATACTAACTTAATGTTATTAGTTTTATTAATTAGCACATAA
ACATGGAATCCATTTCCACTATCAACTAGGATATGATAATGTAATCCTATCTTAGTAAATAAATTAATTA
TATCTTTATAATTAAAACCTTGTCCTAATTCTTTTTTGTCAAAATCAAATCCTAATGCATATCTATTTAT
TAAGTTTTCATTGGTTCCTGCTTTTCCATCAGTTGTACATAGGTTAAAAAATGTATTTTCATAATAAATA
TTTTTTGCGAAGGTAAATTCTACTATATCATCTATATTTTTAAAAAAAGTTGTTTTACTATATTCTTTAA
ATTCTTCTCCGAGTTCTAATTGTTTACTATTACTTTTATTATTTTGAAATACTCTAACATATTCATTATC
AATAAGATTATTTCCTTGTCCTATACCATCTCTAAATACTGCCATTAGAAATTTTTTCAACTTATATTTT
GAATCTAATTGTTCCATATATTTATTATCTCCTTATCTAGTTTTTTTAAGAGATAACACTACATTAAATA
TATACTTATTGACTAATCAACTTTTACAACTATTGAATAATTTTAGCTTAGTATGTATAATAATATTGTT
AAGATGCTAAAATTGATAGCAATATTATTATATAACTACAGATACTTAATCAGTTAGACCGATATTGGAG
TTGGTAGCTCCATAAACTCAATTGGTAGTTGAGTTGTCATTGTCTAGTAGTATTATCTCATTTTGTTGTT
ATCTTAAAATATTATTTTAAAAATACTCTGCTTGGTCGGCTTAGGGTATTTTTTTTGTTTAATTCCAATA
TTGGTTCAAACTCCTGTGTAATACTTTTGACACTTCCATCTGTATTGAATTGACAGTTGATATGGTATCT
CATTATTGGCTTGTTCTTATGTTTTTCTATGTATTTATTTTTTACTTTCAAATAATTTGTATTTCCATTT
TTAGTTATGTTTAACACACTATCCTTATTACTCAATAAAATTATTTTTTGTTTTAACATATGATTTATAG
AATCTAAAAATTGATATTGACTTATAATAGTACTTTCTACCTCTCTAGCTTTTTCTAGTGTTTCAAATTC
TTCAAACTCTGCTATATTGCTATAGTATAGCTTATCATTAATAATATTATCTGACAACTTTAATTCCATT
TTATAAAACAATTCCAAGTTATGTATAAAATTTTTAATGTTACAACATATAGACTTATTATTTGTTCTTA
TATGGTATCTCCATTTACTACTTCTAGCTCTCATGTTATATGCACAACTACTCCCAACATAAACATATAT
TGCTTGTTCTAACTCATATTTTTGTAAAATTTCAACATCATATCCAGTCAAATCGTACTCTCTCTTATAT
ACAAATGGTTTTTCTAATTTTTTGTTCAATAAATCTCCTCCTATTTCTTACTTAATTTAGCTAAAAATCT
ATTTATATTTCACCTCCTTTTTGACTTTAAGCCTACGAATACCATATTTATGATTATAACATCTTCTATT
TTTCCCAAATCCTTACATCTCCCCTAATTTTTAGACTTAAGGGCGAATTCTGCATCAAGCTAGCATAAAA
ATAAGAAGCCTGCATTTGCAGGCTTCTTATTTTTATGGTACCTTAAGACCCACTTTCACATTTAAGTTGT
TTTTCTAATCCGCATATGATCAATTCAAGGCCGAATAAGAAGGCTGGCTCTGCACCTTGGTGATCAAATA
ATTCGATAGCTTGTCGTAATAATGGCGGCATACTATCAGTAGTAGGTGTTTCCCTTTCTTCTTTAGCGAC
TTGATGCTCTTGATCTTCCAATACGCAACCTAAAGTAAAATGCCCCACAGCGCTGAGTGCATATAATGCA
TTCTCTAGTGAAAAACCTTGTTGGCATAAAAAGGCTAATTGATTTTCGAGAGTTTCATACTGTTTTTCTG
TAGGCCGTGTACCTAAATGTACTTTTGCTCCATCGCGATGACTTAGTAAAGCACATCTAAAACTTTTAGC
GTTATTACGTAAAAAATCTTGCCAGCTTTCCCCTTCTAAAGGGCAAAAGTGAGTATGGTGCCTATCTAAC
ATCTCAATGGCTAAGGCGTCGAGCAAAGCCCGCTTATTTTTTACATGCCAATACAATGTAGGCTGCTCTA
CACCTAGCTTCTGGGCGAGTTTACGGGTTGTTAAACCTTCGATTCCGACCTCATTAAGCAGCTCTAATGC
GCTGTTAATCACTTTACTTTTATCTAATCTAGACATCATTAATTCCTCCTTTTTGTTGACATTATATCAT
TGATAGAGTTATTTGTCAAACTAGTTTTTTATTTCGATGCCCTGGACTTCATGAAAAACTAAAAAAAATA
TTGACACTCTATCATTGATAGAGTATAATTAAAATAAGCTTGATCGTAGCGTTAACAGATCTGAGCTCCT
GCAGTAAAGGAGAAAATTTTGTGAATAAAGCTGAATTAGTATCAAAGATGGCAGAAAAAAGTGGATTAAC
AAAGAAGGAAGCAGAAGCTGCGTTAAACGCATTTATGAGTTCTGTTCAAGATGCACTAGTAAATAATGAA
AAAGTTCAATTAGTTGGATTTGGAACATTTGAGACAAGAGAAAGAGCTGCTAGACAAGGAAGAAATCCAA
GAGATCCAGAGCAAGTTATAGATATACCAGCTTCTAAAGCACCAGTTTTCAAAGCTGGAAAAGGATTAAA
GGATATAATAAATGGATCTCGAGGGGGTTCTAGTGGTGGTGGTGGTTCTGGTGGTGGTGGTTCTAGTGGT
GTTACAGGTTATAGACTTTTTGAAGAAATTCTATAGCTCGATCGCTGCAGTAAAGGAGAAAATTTTGTGA
ATAAAGCTGAATTAGTATCAAAGATGGCAGAAAAAAGTGGATTAACAAAGAAGGAAGCAGAAGCTGCGTT
AAACGCATTTATGAGTTCTGTTCAAGATGCACTAGTAAATAATGAAAAAGTTCAATTAGTTGGATTTGGA
ACATTTGAGACAAGAGAAAGAGCTGCTAGACAAGGAAGAAATCCAAGAGATCCAGAGCAAGTTATAGATA
TACCAGCTTCTAAAGCACCAGTTTTCAAAGCTGGAAAAGGATTAAAGGATATAATAAATGGAGCGGCCGC
AGGTTCTAGTGGTGGTGGTGGTTCTGGTGGTGGTGGTTCTAGTGGTGTTTTTACACTTGAAGATTTTGTG
GGTGATTGGGAACAAACTGCTGCATATAATTTAGATCAAGTTTTAGAACAGGGTGGAGTGAGTTCTCTTT
TACAAAATCTTGCAGTCTCAGTTACACCAATACAAAGAATAGTTAGAAGTGGAGAAAATGCATTAAAGAT
CGATATACATGTAATAATTCCTTATGAGGGACTATCAGCAGACCAAATGGCACAAATTGAGGAAGTATTC
AAAGTTGTATATCCAGTAGACGATCATCACTTTAAAGTAATATTACCTTATGGAACTTTAGTAATTGATG
GTGTAACACCAAATATGTTAAATTATTTTGGTAGACCATACGAAGGGATTGCAGTTTTTGATGGAAAGAA
AATAACCGTAACAGGCACTTTGTGGAATGGAAATAAAATAATAGATGAAAGGTTAATTACACCTGATGGA
TCTATGTTGTTTAGAGTAACTATAAACAGTTAGGGATCCTATAAGTTTTAATAAAACTTTAAATAGAAAA
AGGCTTCTCTCATGAGAAGTCTTTTTTATTTAAAATAAATATAAAATAAAATAGAGGCTATAAATAGCCT
CTATTTTATGTGAGAAATCCCTAAATAAAAAGATGCCAGTGTGCTGGAATTCGCCCTTAGGCTGCGCTAG
GGACCTCTTTAGCTCCTTGGAAGCTGTCAGTAGTAGGGGATCGGTCTTGCCTTGCTCGTCGGTGATGTAC
TTCACCAGCTCCGCGAAGTCGCTCTTCTTGATGGAGCGCATGGGGACGTGCTTGGCAATCACGCGCACCC
CCCGGCCGTTTTAGCGGCTAAAAAAGTCATGGCTCTGCCCTCGGGCGGACCACGCCCATCATGACCTTGC
CAAGCTCGTCCTGCTTCTCTTCGATCTTCGCCAGCAGGGCGAGGATCGTGGCATCACCGAACCGCGCCGT
GCGCGGGTCGTCGGTGAGCCAGAGTTTCAGCAGGCCGCCCAGGCGGCCCAGGTCGCCATTGATGCGGGCC
AGCTCGCGGACGTGCTCATAGTCCACGACGCCCGTGATTTTGTAGCCCTGGCCGACGGCCAGCAGGTAGG
CCGACAGGCTCATGCCGGCCGCCGCCGCCTTTTCCTCAATCGCTCTTCGTTCGTCTGGAAGGCAGTACAC
CTTGATAGGTGGGCTGCCCTTCCTGGTTGGCTTGGTTTCATCAGCCATCCGCTTGCCCTCATCTGTTACG
CCGGCGGTAGCCGGCCAGCCTCGCAGAGCAGGATTCCCGTTGAGCACCGCCAGGTGCGAATAAGGGACAG
TGAAGAAGGAACACCCGCTCGCGGGTGGGCCTACTTCACCTATCCTGCCCGGCTGACGCCGTTGGATACA
CCAAGGAAAGTCTACACGAACCCTTTGGCAAAATCCTGTATATCGTGCGAAAAAGGATGGATATACCGAA
AAAATCGCTATAATGACCCCGAAGCAGGAAGGGCGAATTCTGCAGATCTGACCGGTCTCTGAAAATATAA
AAACCACAGATTGATACTAAAACCTTGGTTGTGTTGCTTTTCGGGGCTTAAATCAAGGAAAAATCCTTGT
TTTAAGCCTTTCAAAAAGAAACACAAGGTCTTTGTACTAACCTGTGGTTATGTATAAAATTGTAGATTTT
AGGGTAACAAAAAACACCGTATTTCTACGATGTTTTTGCTTAAATACTTGTTTTTAGTTACAGACAAACC
TGAAGTTAACTATTTATCAATTCCTGCAATTCGTTTACAAAACGGCAAATGTGAAATCCGTCACATACTG
CGTGATGAACTTGAATTGCCAAAGGAAGTATAATTTTGTTATCTTCTTTATAATATTTCCCCATAGTAAA
AATAGGAATCAAATAATCATATCCTTTCTGCAAATTCAGATTAAAGCCATCGAAGGTTGACCACGGTATC
ATAGATACATTAAAAATGTTTTCCGGAGCATTTGGCTTTCCTTCCATTCTATGATTGTTTCCATACCGTT
GCGTATCACTTTCATAATCTGCTAAAAATGATTTAAAGTCAGACTTACACTCAGTCCAAAGGCTGGAAAA
TGTTTCAGTATCATTGTGAAATATTGTATAGCTTGGTATCATCTCATCATATATCCCCAATTCACCATCT
TGATTGATTGCCGTCCTAAACTCTGAATGGCGGTTTACAATCATTGCAATATAATAAAGCATTGCAGGAT
ATAGTTTCATTCCCTTTTCCTTTATTTGTGTGATATCCACTTTAACGGTCATGCTGTAGGTACAAGGTAC
ACTTGCAAAGTAGTGGTCAAAATACTCTTTTCTGTTCCAACTATTTTTATCAATTTTTTCAAATACCATC
TAAGTTCCCTCTCAAATTCAAGTTTATCGCTCTAATGAACAAAGATATTATACCACATTTTTGTGAATTT
TTCAACTTGCCCACTTCGACTGCACTCCCGACTTAATAACTTCTTGAACACTTGCCGAAAAAGAAAAACT
GCCGGGTACGTACCCGGGGATCGATCCCCGGCCGAGCGCTCTTCCGCTTCCTCGCTCACTGACTCGCTGC
GCTCGGTCGTTCGGCTGCGGCGAGCGGTATCAGCTCACTCAAAGGCGGTAATACGGTTATCCACAGAATC
AGGGGATAACGCAGGAAAGAACATGTGAGCAAAAGGCCAGCAAAAGGCCAGGAACCGTAAAAAGGCCGCG
TTGCTGGCGTTTTTCCATAGGCTCCGCCCCCCTGACGAGCATCACAAAAATCGACGCTCAAGTCAGAGGT
GGCGAAACCCGACAGGACTATAAAGATACCAGGCGTTTCCCCCTTGAAGCTCCCTCGTGCGCTCTCCTGT
TCCGACCCTGCCGCTTACCGGATACCTGTCCGCCTTTCTCCCTTCGGGAAGCGTGGCGCTTTCTCATAGC
TCACGCTGTAGGTATCTCAGTTCGGTGTAGGTCGTTCGCTCCAAGCTGGGCTGTGTGCACGAACCCCCCG
TTCAGCCCGACCGCTGCGCCTTATCCGGTAACTATCGTCTTGAGTCCAACCCGGTAAGACACGACTTATC
GCCACTGGCAGCAGCCACTGGTAACAGGATTAGCAGAGCGAGGTATGTAGGCGGTGCTACAGAGTTCTTG
AAGTGGTGGCCTAACTACGGCTACACTAGAAGAACAGTATTTGGTATCTGCGCTCTGCTGAAGCCAGTTA
CCTTCGGAAAAAGAGTTGGTAGCTCTTGATCCGGCAAACAAACCACCGCTGGTAGCGGTGGTTTTTTTGT
TTGCAAGCAGCAGATTACGCGCAGAAAAAAAGGATCTCAAGAAGATCCTTTGATCTTTTCTACGGGGTCT
GACGCTCAGTGGAACGAAAACTCACGTTAAGGGATTTTGGTCATGAAATGCAAGTTTCTAACTAACATAC
ATCATAGTTACTAAACTATGGTAACTATAATTTTATTAACTATATTAAGCACTGATTAGTACTATAACTC
AATATAAGCATATCCCCTGTATCGTAACTAGAGAACCAAACGACGGAAAAAGCGATATAGATAAGTTTAG
ATA
